Addgene plasmid #166955: FLAG-KIF5A delta Tail
Purpose: Expresses FLAG-tagged KIF5A protein (1-820aa) in pcDNA3.1
Depositing lab: Rosalind Segal. Depositing organization: Dana-Farber Cancer Institute. Publication: Binding and transport of SFPQ-RNA granules by KIF5A/KLC1 motors promotes axon survival. Fukuda Y, Pazyra-Murphy MF, Silagi ES, Tasdemir-Yilmaz OE, Li Y, Rose L, Yeoh ZC, Vangos NE, Geffken EA, Seo HS, Adelmant G, Bird GH, Walensky LD, Marto JA, Dhe-Paganon S, Segal RA. J Cell Biol. 2021 Jan 4;220(1). pii: 211577. doi: 10.1083/jcb.202005051. PubMed 33284322.
Backbone
  Vector backbone: pcDNA3.1
  Vector type: Mammalian Expression
Growth in bacteria
  Bacterial resistance: Ampicillin, 100 μg/mL
  Growth temperature: 37°C
  Growth strain: DH5alpha
  Copy number: High Copy
Gene/Insert
  Gene/Insert name: KIF5A
  Species: M. musculus (mouse)
  Insert size (bp): 2504
  Mutation: KIF5A (1-820aa)
  Entrez Gene: Kif5a (a.k.a. D10Bwg0738e, Khc, Kif5, Kns, mKIAA4086)
  Promoter: CMV
  Tag / fusion protein: FLAG (N terminal on insert)
  Cloning method: Restriction Enzyme; 5′ cloning site Unknown (unknown if destroyed); 3′ cloning site Unknown (unknown if destroyed)
  Sequencing primers: 5′ CMV F; 3′ M13
Terms and licenses: Academic/Nonprofit Terms; Industry Terms: Not Available to Industry
How to cite: FLAG-KIF5A delta Tail was a gift from Rosalind Segal (Addgene plasmid # 166955 ; http://n2t.net/addgene:166955 ; RRID:Addgene_166955)
