[The description below was written by a language model from this plasmid's Addgene catalogue record and pLannotate feature annotations shown in this document.]
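Description:
FLAG-KIF5A delta Tail is a mammalian expression plasmid built on the pcDNA3.1 backbone that produces a truncated, epitope-tagged form of mouse KIF5A, a neuronal kinesin-1 heavy chain that acts as a microtubule-dependent motor in axonal transport. The insert encodes residues 1–820 and so lacks the C-terminal tail region. It carries an N-terminal FLAG tag, which the annotation tool detects as a short match to a 3xFLAG element, consistent with a single FLAG epitope just upstream of the Kif5a coding sequence. Transcription is driven by the human CMV immediate-early enhancer and promoter, which span the origin of the circular 7,919-nt sequence, and is terminated by the bovine growth hormone polyadenylation signal. A T7 promoter lies between the CMV promoter and the insert, which in principle allows in vitro transcription.

The plasmid replicates in E. coli from a high-copy ColE1/pUC-type origin and is selected with ampicillin through the β-lactamase gene. An f1 origin is also present. For mammalian cells, an SV40 early promoter drives a neomycin phosphotransferase cassette ending in the SV40 poly(A) signal, which can support G418 selection of stable transfectants. Several small annotated fragments (HIV-1 LTR, ble, lacI, bom, a short SV40 promoter piece) look like backbone remnants or incidental matches rather than functional parts.

The associated study concerns binding and transport of SFPQ–RNA granules by KIF5A/KLC1 motors. The construct therefore appears suited to domain-mapping work, such as comparing tail-deleted with full-length KIF5A in FLAG-based detection or pull-down assays, although the record does not describe specific uses.
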