Features (pLannotate 1.2.2; 21 found; start..end, strand, type, name):
      1..204     +  promoter       CMV promoter: human cytomegalovirus (CMV) immediate early promoter
    200..233     +  LTR            5' LTR (truncated) (fragment): truncated 5' long terminal repeat (LTR) from HIV-1
    249..267     +  promoter       T7 promoter: promoter for bacteriophage T7 RNA polymerase
    327..347     +  CDS            3xFLAG (fragment): three tandem FLAG® epitope tags
    361..2823    +  CDS            Kif5a (fragment): KIF5A_MOUSE - Also known as Kiaa4086, Kif5, Nkhc1. Experimental evidence at protein level: Swiss-Prot protein existence level 1. Microtubule-dependent motor required for slow axonal transport of neurofilament proteins (NFH, NFM and NFL) (PubMed:12682084). Can induce formation of neurite-like membrane protrusions in non-neuronal cells in a ZFYVE27-dependent manner. The ZFYVE27-KIF5A complex contributes to the vesicular transport of VAPA, VAPB, SURF4, RAB11A, RAB11B and RTN3 proteins in neurons (PubMed:21976701). Required for anterograde axonal transportation of MAPK8IP3/JIP3 which is essential
   2902..3126    +  polyA_signal   bGH poly(A) signal: bovine growth hormone polyadenylation signal
   3130..3151    +  promoter       SV40 promoter (fragment): SV40 enhancer and early promoter
   3172..3600    +  rep_origin     f1 ori (sequence partly withheld): f1 bacteriophage origin of replication; arrow indicates direction of (+) strand synthesis
   3614..3943    +  promoter       SV40 promoter: SV40 enhancer and early promoter
   4010..4801    +  CDS            neo: KKA2_KLEPN - Also known as kan, nptII. Experimental evidence at protein level: Swiss-Prot protein existence level 1. Resistance to kanamycin, neomycin, paromomycin, ribostamycin, butirosin and gentamicin B. From Klebsiella pneumoniae.
   4825..4983    +  CDS            ble (fragment): BLE_KLEPN - Experimental evidence at protein level: Swiss-Prot protein existence level 1. Binding protein with a strong affinity to the bleomycin family of antibiotics. Binds to CL990; an antimitotic-antibiotic compound. From Klebsiella pneumoniae.
   4978..5099    +  polyA_signal   SV40 poly(A) signal: SV40 polyadenylation signal
   5172..5188    -  protein_bind   lac operator: The lac repressor binds to the lac operator to inhibit transcription in E. coli. This inhibition can be relieved by adding lactose or isopropyl-β-D-thiogalactopyranoside (IPTG). lac repressor encoded by lacI
   5196..5226    -  promoter       lac promoter: promoter for the E. coli lac operon
   5241..5262    -  protein_bind   CAP binding site: CAP binding activates transcription in the presence of cAMP. E. coli catabolite activator protein
   5275..5367    -  CDS            lacI (fragment): lac repressor; lacI; The lac repressor binds to the lac operator to inhibit transcription in E. coli. This inhibition can be relieved by adding lactose or isopropyl-β-D-thiogalactopyranoside (IPTG).
   5550..6138    -  rep_origin     ori: high-copy-number ColE1/pMB1/pBR322/pUC origin of replication
   6309..7169    -  CDS            AmpR: β-lactamase; bla; confers resistance to ampicillin, carbenicillin, and related antibiotics
   7170..7274    -  promoter       AmpR promoter: bla
   7333..7385    -  misc_feature   bom (fragment): basis of mobility region from pBR322
   7540..7919    +  enhancer       CMV enhancer: human cytomegalovirus immediate early enhancer
>Addgene plasmid #166955 | FLAG-KIF5A delta Tail | addgene full sequence | sequence record 328019 | Addgene NGS Result
GTGATGCGGTTTTGGCAGTACATCAATGGGCGTGGATAGCGGTTTGACTCACGGGGATTTCCAAGTCTCC
ACCCCATTGACGTCAATGGGAGTTTGTTTTGGCACCAAAATCAACGGGACTTTCCAAAATGTCGTAACAA
CTCCGCCCCATTGACGCAAATGGGCGGTAGGCGTGTACGGTGGGAGGTCTATATAAGCAGAGCTCTCTGG
CTAACTAGAGAACCCACTGCTTACTGGCTTATCGAAATTAATACGACTCACTATAGGGAGACCCAAGCTG
GCTAGCGTTTAAACTTAAGCTTGGTACCGAGCTCGGATCCCACCATGGACTACAAAGACGATGACGACAA
GGGATCCGGAATGGCGGAGACTAACAACGAATGCAGCATCAAGGTGCTTTGCCGATTTCGGCCCCTGAAC
CAGGCCGAGATTCTGCGGGGGGACAAGTTCATCCCCATTTTCCAAGGGGACGACAGCGTCATTATTGGGG
GAAAGCCATATGTCTTTGACCGCGTCTTCCCCCCAAACACCACTCAGGAGCAGGTTTACCACGCCTGTGC
CATGCAGATCGTCAAAGACGTCCTTGCTGGTTACAATGGCACAATCTTCGCTTATGGACAGACATCCTCA
GGGAAAACGCATACCATGGAGGGGAAGCTGCACGACCCTCAGCTGATGGGCATCATTCCCCGGATCGCTC
GAGACATCTTCAACCACATCTACTCCATGGATGAGAACCTTGAATTCCACATTAAGGTATCTTACTTCGA
GATTTACCTGGATAAGATCCGTGACCTTTTGGATGTGACCAAGACGAACCTGTCCGTGCATGAGGACAAA
AACCGGGTGCCGTTTGTCAAGGGTTGTACCGAACGCTTTGTGTCCAGCCCAGAGGAGATTCTGGATGTGA
TCGATGAGGGGAAGTCCAACCGTCACGTAGCTGTCACCAACATGAACGAGCACAGTTCTCGGAGCCACAG
CATCTTCCTCATCAACATCAAGCAGGAGAACGTAGAGACCGAGCAGAAGCTCAGCGGGAAGCTGTACCTC
GTGGATCTGGCCGGAAGCGAGAAGGTCAGCAAGACAGGGGCAGAGGGAGCCGTTCTGGACGAGGCAAAGA
ATATCAACAAGTCGCTGTCGGCCCTGGGGAACGTGATCTCTGCACTGGCAGAGGGCACCAAAAGCTATGT
GCCGTACCGCGACAGCAAAATGACGAGGATTCTCCAGGACTCTCTGGAAGGGAACTGCAGGACTACCATG
TTCATCTGCTGCTCGCCGTCCAGCTACAATGACGCAGAGACCAAGTCCACGCTCATGTTTGGGCAGCGGG
CGAAGACCATCAAGAACACTGCCTCAGTGAATCTGGAGCTGACTGCTGAGCAGTGGAAGAAGAAGTATGA
GAAGGAGAAGGAGAAGACCAAGACCCAGAAGGAGACAATTGCGAAGCTAGAGGCTGAGCTTAGCCGGTGG
CGCAATGGAGAGAATGTGCCTGAGACTGAGCGCCTGGCTGGAGAGGACTCAGCTCTGGGAGCTGAGCTCT
GCGAGGAGACCCCTGTGAATGACAACTCATCCATTGTGGTACGCATCGCACCTGAGGAAAGGCAGAAATA
TGAGGAAGAGATCCGCCGTCTCTACAAGCAGCTTGATGACAAGGATGATGAGATCAACCAGCAGAGCCAG
CTCATTGAGAAGCTGAAGCAGCAGATGCTGGACCAGGAAGAGCTGCTCGTGTCCACTCGGGGAGACAACG
AGAAGGTCCAGCGGGAGCTTAGCCACCTGCAGTCCGAGAACGATGCTGCGAAGGACGAGGTGAAGGAAGT
GCTGCAGGCCCTAGAGGAGCTGGCGGTCAACTACGACCAGAAGTCCCAGGAGGTGGAGGAGAAGAGCCAG
CAGAACCAGCTGCTGGTGGACGAGCTGTCCCAGAAAGTGGCCACCATGCTGTCCCTGGAGTCCGAGCTAC
AGCGGCTCCAGGAGGTCAGTGGACACCAGCGAAAGCGGATCGCTGAGGTGCTGAATGGGCTGATGAGGGA
CCTGAGTGAGTTCAGTGTCATCGTGGGCAACGGCGAGATTAAGCTGCCCGTGGAGATCAGTGGGGCCATC
GAGGAGGAGTTCACGGTGGCCCGGCTCTACATCAGCAAGATCAAGTCGGAGGTGAAGTCCGTGGTTAAGC
GATGTCGGCAGCTGGAGAACCTCCAGGTGGAGTGTCATCGCAAGATGGAGGTGACCGGTAGGGAGCTGTC
ATCTTGCCAACTGCTCATCTCACAGCATGAGGCCAAGATCCGTTCACTCACGGAGTACATGCAGACTGTG
GAGTTGAAGAAACGGCACCTGGAAGAGTCCTACGACTCCCTGAGCGATGAGCTTGCCAGGCTCCAGGCGC
ACGAAACTGTACACGAGGTAGCTCTGAAAGACAAGGAGCCAGACACACAGGACGCGGAGGAGGTGAAGAA
GGCCCTGGAACTACAGATGGAGAATCACCGTGAGGCCCATCACCGGCAGCTGGCCCGCCTCCGGGATGAG
ATTAATGAGAAACAGAAAACCATTGATGAGCTGAAAGACCTGAACCAGAAGCTCCAGTTAGAGCTGGAGA
AGCTTCAGGCCGACTATGAGAGGCTGAAGAATGAAGAGAATGAGAAGAGCGCCAAGCTCCAGGAGCTGAC
ATTTCTGTATGAGCGACATGAGCAGTCCAAGCAGGACCTCAAGGGGCTGGAGGAGACAGTTGCCCGTGAA
CTCCAGACCCTCCACAACCTTCGCAAGCTGTTCGTTCAAGACGTCACGACTCGAGTCAAGAAAAGTGCAG
AAATGGAGCCCGAGGACAGTGGGTAGAATTCTGCAGATATCCAGCACAGTGGCGGCCGCTCGAGTCTAGA
GGGCCCGTTTAAACCCGCTGATCAGCCTCGACTGTGCCTTCTAGTTGCCAGCCATCTGTTGTTTGCCCCT
CCCCCGTGCCTTCCTTGACCCTGGAAGGTGCCACTCCCACTGTCCTTTCCTAATAAAATGAGGAAATTGC
ATCGCATTGTCTGAGTAGGTGTCATTCTATTCTGGGGGGTGGGGTGGGGCAGGACAGCAAGGGGGAGGAT
TGGGAAGACAATAGCAGGCATGCTGGGGATGCGGTGGGCTCTATGGCTTCTGAGGCGGAAAGAACCAGCT
GGGGCTCTAGGGGGTATCCCC
[124 nt withheld, positions 3172-3295]
C
[91 nt withheld, positions 3297-3387]
A
[49 nt withheld, positions 3389-3437]
CCTTTGACGTTGGAGTCCACGTTCTTT
[37 nt withheld, positions 3465-3501]
ACCCTATCTCGGTCTATTCTTTTGATTTATAAGGGATTTTGCCGATTTCGGCCTATTGGTTAAAAAATGA
GCTGATTTAACAAAAATTTAACGCGAATTAATTCTGTGGAATGTGTGTCAGTTAGGGTGTGGAAAGTCCC
CAGGCTCCCCAGCAGGCAGAAGTATGCAAAGCATGCATCTCAATTAGTCAGCAACCAGGTGTGGAAAGTC
CCCAGGCTCCCCAGCAGGCAGAAGTATGCAAAGCATGCATCTCAATTAGTCAGCAACCATAGTCCCGCCC
CTAACTCCGCCCATCCCGCCCCTAACTCCGCCCAGTTCCGCCCATTCTCCGCCCCATGGCTGACTAATTT
TTTTTATTTATGCAGAGGCCGAGGCCGCCTCTGCCTCTGAGCTATTCCAGAAGTAGTGAGGAGGCTTTTT
TGGAGGCCTAGGCTTTTGCAAAAAGCTCCCGGGAGCTTGTATATCCATTTTCGGATCTGATCAAGAGACA
GGATGAGGATCGTTTCGCATGATTGAACAAGATGGATTGCACGCAGGTTCTCCGGCCGCTTGGGTGGAGA
GGCTATTCGGCTATGACTGGGCACAACAGACAATCGGCTGCTCTGATGCCGCCGTGTTCCGGCTGTCAGC
GCAGGGGCGCCCGGTTCTTTTTGTCAAGACCGACCTGTCCGGTGCCCTGAATGAACTGCAGGACGAGGCA
GCGCGGCTATCGTGGCTGGCCACGACGGGCGTTCCTTGCGCAGCTGTGCTCGACGTTGTCACTGAAGCGG
GAAGGGACTGGCTGCTATTGGGCGAAGTGCCGGGGCAGGATCTCCTGTCATCTCACCTTGCTCCTGCCGA
GAAAGTATCCATCATGGCTGATGCAATGCGGCGGCTGCATACGCTTGATCCGGCTACCTGCCCATTCGAC
CACCAAGCGAAACATCGCATCGAGCGAGCACGTACTCGGATGGAAGCCGGTCTTGTCGATCAGGATGATC
TGGACGAAGAGCATCAGGGGCTCGCGCCAGCCGAACTGTTCGCCAGGCTCAAGGCGCGCATGCCCGACGG
CGAGGATCTCGTCGTGACCCATGGCGATGCCTGCTTGCCGAATATCATGGTGGAAAATGGCCGCTTTTCT
GGATTCATCGACTGTGGCCGGCTGGGTGTGGCGGACCGCTATCAGGACATAGCGTTGGCTACCCGTGATA
TTGCTGAAGAGCTTGGCGGCGAATGGGCTGACCGCTTCCTCGTGCTTTACGGTATCGCCGCTCCCGATTC
GCAGCGCATCGCCTTCTATCGCCTTCTTGACGAGTTCTTCTGAGCGGGACTCTGGGGTTCGAAATGACCG
ACCAAGCGACGCCCAACCTGCCATCACGAGATTTCGATTCCACCGCCGCCTTCTATGAAAGGTTGGGCTT
CGGAATCGTTTTCCGGGACGCCGGCTGGATGATCCTCCAGCGCGGGGATCTCATGCTGGAGTTCTTCGCC
CACCCCAACTTGTTTATTGCAGCTTATAATGGTTACAAATAAAGCAATAGCATCACAAATTTCACAAATA
AAGCATTTTTTTCACTGCATTCTAGTTGTGGTTTGTCCAAACTCATCAATGTATCTTATCATGTCTGTAT
ACCGTCGACCTCTAGCTAGAGCTTGGCGTAATCATGGTCATAGCTGTTTCCTGTGTGAAATTGTTATCCG
CTCACAATTCCACACAACATACGAGCCGGAAGCATAAAGTGTAAAGCCTGGGGTGCCTAATGAGTGAGCT
AACTCACATTAATTGCGTTGCGCTCACTGCCCGCTTTCCAGTCGGGAAACCTGTCGTGCCAGCTGCATTA
ATGAATCGGCCAACGCGCGGGGAGAGGCGGTTTGCGTATTGGGCGCTCTTCCGCTTCCTCGCTCACTGAC
TCGCTGCGCTCGGTCGTTCGGCTGCGGCGAGCGGTATCAGCTCACTCAAAGGCGGTAATACGGTTATCCA
CAGAATCAGGGGATAACGCAGGAAAGAACATGTGAGCAAAAGGCCAGCAAAAGGCCAGGAACCGTAAAAA
GGCCGCGTTGCTGGCGTTTTTCCATAGGCTCCGCCCCCCTGACGAGCATCACAAAAATCGACGCTCAAGT
CAGAGGTGGCGAAACCCGACAGGACTATAAAGATACCAGGCGTTTCCCCCTGGAAGCTCCCTCGTGCGCT
CTCCTGTTCCGACCCTGCCGCTTACCGGATACCTGTCCGCCTTTCTCCCTTCGGGAAGCGTGGCGCTTTC
TCATAGCTCACGCTGTAGGTATCTCAGTTCGGTGTAGGTCGTTCGCTCCAAGCTGGGCTGTGTGCACGAA
CCCCCCGTTCAGCCCGACCGCTGCGCCTTATCCGGTAACTATCGTCTTGAGTCCAACCCGGTAAGACACG
ACTTATCGCCACTGGCAGCAGCCACTGGTAACAGGATTAGCAGAGCGAGGTATGTAGGCGGTGCTACAGA
GTTCTTGAAGTGGTGGCCTAACTACGGCTACACTAGAAGAACAGTATTTGGTATCTGCGCTCTGCTGAAG
CCAGTTACCTTCGGAAAAAGAGTTGGTAGCTCTTGATCCGGCAAACAAACCACCGCTGGTAGCGGTGGTT
TTTTTGTTTGCAAGCAGCAGATTACGCGCAGAAAAAAAGGATCTCAAGAAGATCCTTTGATCTTTTCTAC
GGGGTCTGACGCTCAGTGGAACGAAAACTCACGTTAAGGGATTTTGGTCATGAGATTATCAAAAAGGATC
TTCACCTAGATCCTTTTAAATTAAAAATGAAGTTTTAAATCAATCTAAAGTATATATGAGTAAACTTGGT
CTGACAGTTACCAATGCTTAATCAGTGAGGCACCTATCTCAGCGATCTGTCTATTTCGTTCATCCATAGT
TGCCTGACTCCCCGTCGTGTAGATAACTACGATACGGGAGGGCTTACCATCTGGCCCCAGTGCTGCAATG
ATACCGCGAGACCCACGCTCACCGGCTCCAGATTTATCAGCAATAAACCAGCCAGCCGGAAGGGCCGAGC
GCAGAAGTGGTCCTGCAACTTTATCCGCCTCCATCCAGTCTATTAATTGTTGCCGGGAAGCTAGAGTAAG
TAGTTCGCCAGTTAATAGTTTGCGCAACGTTGTTGCCATTGCTACAGGCATCGTGGTGTCACGCTCGTCG
TTTGGTATGGCTTCATTCAGCTCCGGTTCCCAACGATCAAGGCGAGTTACATGATCCCCCATGTTGTGCA
AAAAAGCGGTTAGCTCCTTCGGTCCTCCGATCGTTGTCAGAAGTAAGTTGGCCGCAGTGTTATCACTCAT
GGTTATGGCAGCACTGCATAATTCTCTTACTGTCATGCCATCCGTAAGATGCTTTTCTGTGACTGGTGAG
TACTCAACCAAGTCATTCTGAGAATAGTGTATGCGGCGACCGAGTTGCTCTTGCCCGGCGTCAATACGGG
ATAATACCGCGCCACATAGCAGAACTTTAAAAGTGCTCATCATTGGAAAACGTTCTTCGGGGCGAAAACT
CTCAAGGATCTTACCGCTGTTGAGATCCAGTTCGATGTAACCCACTCGTGCACCCAACTGATCTTCAGCA
TCTTTTACTTTCACCAGCGTTTCTGGGTGAGCAAAAACAGGAAGGCAAAATGCCGCAAAAAAGGGAATAA
GGGCGACACGGAAATGTTGAATACTCATACTCTTCCTTTTTCAATATTATTGAAGCATTTATCAGGGTTA
TTGTCTCATGAGCGGATACATATTTGAATGTATTTAGAAAAATAAACAAATAGGGGTTCCGCGCACATTT
CCCCGAAAAGTGCCACCTGACGTCGACGGATCGGGAGATCTCCCGATCCCCTATGGTGCACTCTCAGTAC
AATCTGCTCTGATGCCGCATAGTTAAGCCAGTATCTGCTCCCTGCTTGTGTGTTGGAGGTCGCTGAGTAG
TGCGCGAGCAAAATTTAAGCTACAACAAGGCAAGGCTTGACCGACAATTGCATGAAGAATCTGCTTAGGG
TTAGGCGTTTTGCGCTGCTTCGCGATGTACGGGCCAGATATACGCGTTGACATTGATTATTGACTAGTTA
TTAATAGTAATCAATTACGGGGTCATTAGTTCATAGCCCATATATGGAGTTCCGCGTTACATAACTTACG
GTAAATGGCCCGCCTGGCTGACCGCCCAACGACCCCCGCCCATTGACGTCAATAATGACGTATGTTCCCA
TAGTAACGCCAATAGGGACTTTCCATTGACGTCAATGGGTGGAGTATTTACGGTAAACTGCCCACTTGGC
AGTACATCAAGTGTATCATATGCCAAGTACGCCCCCTATTGACGTCAATGACGGTAAATGGCCCGCCTGG
CATTATGCCCAGTACATGACCTTATGGGACTTTCCTACTTGGCAGTACATCTACGTATTAGTCATCGCTA
TTACCATG
